>Addgene plasmid #244877 | pLentiCRISPR_puro_FAM136A_sg1 | addgene full sequence | sequence record 489438 | Addgene NGS Result
CCCGCGACGACGTCCCCAGGGCCGTACGCACCCTCGCCGCCGCGTTCGCCGACTACCCCGCCACGCGCCA
CACCGTCGATCCGGACCGCCACATCGAGCGGGTCACCGAGCTGCAAGAACTCTTCCTCACGCGCGTCGGG
CTCGACATCGGCAAGGTGTGGGTCGCGGACGACGGCGCCGCGGTGGCGGTCTGGACCACGCCGGAGAGCG
TCGAAGCGGGGGCGGTGTTCGCCGAGATCGGCCCGCGCATGGCCGAGTTGAGCGGTTCCCGGCTGGCCGC
GCAGCAACAGATGGAAGGCCTCCTGGCGCCGCACCGGCCCAAGGAGCCCGCGTGGTTCCTGGCCACCGTC
GGAGTCTCGCCCGACCACCAGGGCAAGGGTCTGGGCAGCGCCGTCGTGCTCCCCGGAGTGGAGGCGGCCG
AGCGCGCCGGGGTGCCCGCCTTCCTGGAGACCTCCGCGCCCCGCAACCTCCCCTTCTACGAGCGGCTCGG
CTTCACCGTCACCGCCGACGTCGAGGTGCCCGAAGGACCGCGCACCTGGTGCATGACCCGCAAGCCCGGT
GCCTGAACGCGTTAAGTCGACAATCAACCTCTGGATTACAAAATTTGTGAAAGATTGACTGGTATTCTTA
ACTATGTTGCTCCTTTTACGCTATGTGGATACGCTGCTTTAATGCCTTTGTATCATGCTATTGCTTCCCG
TATGGCTTTCATTTTCTCCTCCTTGTATAAATCCTGGTTGCTGTCTCTTTATGAGGAGTTGTGGCCCGTT
GTCAGGCAACGTGGCGTGGTGTGCACTGTGTTTGCTGACGCAACCCCCACTGGTTGGGGCATTGCCACCA
CCTGTCAGCTCCTTTCCGGGACTTTCGCTTTCCCCCTCCCTATTGCCACGGCGGAACTCATCGCCGCCTG
CCTTGCCCGCTGCTGGACAGGGGCTCGGCTGTTGGGCACTGACAATTCCGTGGTGTTGTCGGGGAAATCA
TCGTCCTTTCCTTGGCTGCTCGCCTGTGTTGCCACCTGGATTCTGCGCGGGACGTCCTTCTGCTACGTCC
CTTCGGCCCTCAATCCAGCGGACCTTCCTTCCCGCGGCCTGCTGCCGGCTCTGCGGCCTCTTCCGCGTCT
TCGCCTTCGCCCTCAGACGAGTCGGATCTCCCTTTGGGCCGCCTCCCCGCGTCGACTTTAAGACCAATGA
CTTACAAGGCAGCTGTAGATCTTAGCCACTTTTTAAAAGAAAAGGGGGGACTGGAAGGGCTAATTCACTC
CCAACGAAGACAAGATCTGCTTTTTGCTTGTACTGGGTCTCTCTGGTTAGACCAGATCTGAGCCTGGGAG
CTCTCTGGCTAACTAGGGAACCCACTGCTTAAGCCTCAATAAAGCTTGCCTTGAGTGCTTCAAGTAGTGT
GTGCCCGTCTGTTGTGTGACTCTGGTAACTAGAGATCCCTCAGACCCTTTTAGTCAGTGTGGAAAATCTC
TAGCAGGGCCCGTTTAAACCCGCTGATCAGCCTCGACTGTGCCTTCTAGTTGCCAGCCATCTGTTGTTTG
CCCCTCCCCCGTGCCTTCCTTGACCCTGGAAGGTGCCACTCCCACTGTCCTTTCCTAATAAAATGAGGAA
ATTGCATCGCATTGTCTGAGTAGGTGTCATTCTATTCTGGGGGGTGGGGTGGGGCAGGACAGCAAGGGGG
AGGATTGGGAAGACAATAGCAGGCATGCTGGGGATGCGGTGGGCTCTATGGCTTCTGAGGCGGAAAGAAC
CAGCTGGGGCTCTAGGGGGTATCCCC
[124 nt withheld, positions 1777-1900]
C
[91 nt withheld, positions 1902-1992]
A
[49 nt withheld, positions 1994-2042]
CCTTTGACGTTGGAGTCCACGTTCTTT
[37 nt withheld, positions 2070-2106]
ACCCTATCTCGGTCTATTCTTTTGATTTATAAGGGATTTTGCCGATTTCGGCCTATTGGTTAAAAAATGA
GCTGATTTAACAAAAATTTAACGCGAATTAATTCTGTGGAATGTGTGTCAGTTAGGGTGTGGAAAGTCCC
CAGGCTCCCCAGCAGGCAGAAGTATGCAAAGCATGCATCTCAATTAGTCAGCAACCAGGTGTGGAAAGTC
CCCAGGCTCCCCAGCAGGCAGAAGTATGCAAAGCATGCATCTCAATTAGTCAGCAACCATAGTCCCGCCC
CTAACTCCGCCCATCCCGCCCCTAACTCCGCCCAGTTCCGCCCATTCTCCGCCCCATGGCTGACTAATTT
TTTTTATTTATGCAGAGGCCGAGGCCGCCTCTGCCTCTGAGCTATTCCAGAAGTAGTGAGGAGGCTTTTT
TGGAGGCCTAGGCTTTTGCAAAAAGCTCCCGGGAGCTTGTATATCCATTTTCGGATCTGATCAGCACGTG
TTGACAATTAATCATCGGCATAGTATATCGGCATAGTATAATACGACAAGGTGAGGAACTAAACCATGGC
CAAGTTGACCAGTGCCGTTCCGGTGCTCACCGCGCGCGACGTCGCCGGAGCGGTCGAGTTCTGGACCGAC
CGGCTCGGGTTCTCCCGGGACTTCGTGGAGGACGACTTCGCCGGTGTGGTCCGGGACGACGTGACCCTGT
TCATCAGCGCGGTCCAGGACCAGGTGGTGCCGGACAACACCCTGGCCTGGGTGTGGGTGCGCGGCCTGGA
CGAGCTGTACGCCGAGTGGTCGGAGGTCGTGTCCACGAACTTCCGGGACGCCTCCGGGCCGGCCATGACC
GAGATCGGCGAGCAGCCGTGGGGGCGGGAGTTCGCCCTGCGCGACCCGGCCGGCAACTGCGTGCACTTCG
TGGCCGAGGAGCAGGACTGACACGTGCTACGAGATTTCGATTCCACCGCCGCCTTCTATGAAAGGTTGGG
CTTCGGAATCGTTTTCCGGGACGCCGGCTGGATGATCCTCCAGCGCGGGGATCTCATGCTGGAGTTCTTC
GCCCACCCCAACTTGTTTATTGCAGCTTATAATGGTTACAAATAAAGCAATAGCATCACAAATTTCACAA
ATAAAGCATTTTTTTCACTGCATTCTAGTTGTGGTTTGTCCAAACTCATCAATGTATCTTATCATGTCTG
TATACCGTCGACCTCTAGCTAGAGCTTGGCGTAATCATGGTCATAGCTGTTTCCTGTGTGAAATTGTTAT
CCGCTCACAATTCCACACAACATACGAGCCGGAAGCATAAAGTGTAAAGCCTGGGGTGCCTAATGAGTGA
GCTAACTCACATTAATTGCGTTGCGCTCACTGCCCGCTTTCCAGTCGGGAAACCTGTCGTGCCAGCTGCA
TTAATGAATCGGCCAACGCGCGGGGAGAGGCGGTTTGCGTATTGGGCGCTCTTCCGCTTCCTCGCTCACT
GACTCGCTGCGCTCGGTCGTTCGGCTGCGGCGAGCGGTATCAGCTCACTCAAAGGCGGTAATACGGTTAT
CCACAGAATCAGGGGATAACGCAGGAAAGAACATGTGAGCAAAAGGCCAGCAAAAGGCCAGGAACCGTAA
AAAGGCCGCGTTGCTGGCGTTTTTCCATAGGCTCCGCCCCCCTGACGAGCATCACAAAAATCGACGCTCA
AGTCAGAGGTGGCGAAACCCGACAGGACTATAAAGATACCAGGCGTTTCCCCCTGGAAGCTCCCTCGTGC
GCTCTCCTGTTCCGACCCTGCCGCTTACCGGATACCTGTCCGCCTTTCTCCCTTCGGGAAGCGTGGCGCT
TTCTCATAGCTCACGCTGTAGGTATCTCAGTTCGGTGTAGGTCGTTCGCTCCAAGCTGGGCTGTGTGCAC
GAACCCCCCGTTCAGCCCGACCGCTGCGCCTTATCCGGTAACTATCGTCTTGAGTCCAACCCGGTAAGAC
ACGACTTATCGCCACTGGCAGCAGCCACTGGTAACAGGATTAGCAGAGCGAGGTATGTAGGCGGTGCTAC
AGAGTTCTTGAAGTGGTGGCCTAACTACGGCTACACTAGAAGAACAGTATTTGGTATCTGCGCTCTGCTG
AAGCCAGTTACCTTCGGAAAAAGAGTTGGTAGCTCTTGATCCGGCAAACAAACCACCGCTGGTAGCGGTG
GTTTTTTTGTTTGCAAGCAGCAGATTACGCGCAGAAAAAAAGGATCTCAAGAAGATCCTTTGATCTTTTC
TACGGGGTCTGACGCTCAGTGGAACGAAAACTCACGTTAAGGGATTTTGGTCATGAGATTATCAAAAAGG
ATCTTCACCTAGATCCTTTTAAATTAAAAATGAAGTTTTAAATCAATCTAAAGTATATATGAGTAAACTT
GGTCTGACAGTTACCAATGCTTAATCAGTGAGGCACCTATCTCAGCGATCTGTCTATTTCGTTCATCCAT
AGTTGCCTGACTCCCCGTCGTGTAGATAACTACGATACGGGAGGGCTTACCATCTGGCCCCAGTGCTGCA
ATGATACCGCGAGACCCACGCTCACCGGCTCCAGATTTATCAGCAATAAACCAGCCAGCCGGAAGGGCCG
AGCGCAGAAGTGGTCCTGCAACTTTATCCGCCTCCATCCAGTCTATTAATTGTTGCCGGGAAGCTAGAGT
AAGTAGTTCGCCAGTTAATAGTTTGCGCAACGTTGTTGCCATTGCTACAGGCATCGTGGTGTCACGCTCG
TCGTTTGGTATGGCTTCATTCAGCTCCGGTTCCCAACGATCAAGGCGAGTTACATGATCCCCCATGTTGT
GCAAAAAAGCGGTTAGCTCCTTCGGTCCTCCGATCGTTGTCAGAAGTAAGTTGGCCGCAGTGTTATCACT
CATGGTTATGGCAGCACTGCATAATTCTCTTACTGTCATGCCATCCGTAAGATGCTTTTCTGTGACTGGT
GAGTACTCAACCAAGTCATTCTGAGAATAGTGTATGCGGCGACCGAGTTGCTCTTGCCCGGCGTCAATAC
GGGATAATACCGCGCCACATAGCAGAACTTTAAAAGTGCTCATCATTGGAAAACGTTCTTCGGGGCGAAA
ACTCTCAAGGATCTTACCGCTGTTGAGATCCAGTTCGATGTAACCCACTCGTGCACCCAACTGATCTTCA
GCATCTTTTACTTTCACCAGCGTTTCTGGGTGAGCAAAAACAGGAAGGCAAAATGCCGCAAAAAAGGGAA
TAAGGGCGACACGGAAATGTTGAATACTCATACTCTTCCTTTTTCAATATTATTGAAGCATTTATCAGGG
TTATTGTCTCATGAGCGGATACATATTTGAATGTATTTAGAAAAATAAACAAATAGGGGTTCCGCGCACA
TTTCCCCGAAAAGTGCCACCTGACGTCGACGGATCGGGAGATCTCCCGATCCCCTATGGTGCACTCTCAG
TACAATCTGCTCTGATGCCGCATAGTTAAGCCAGTATCTGCTCCCTGCTTGTGTGTTGGAGGTCGCTGAG
TAGTGCGCGAGCAAAATTTAAGCTACAACAAGGCAAGGCTTGACCGACAATTGCATGAAGAATCTGCTTA
GGGTTAGGCGTTTTGCGCTGCTTCGCGATGTACGGGCCAGATATACGCGTTGACATTGATTATTGACTAG
TTATTAATAGTAATCAATTACGGGGTCATTAGTTCATAGCCCATATATGGAGTTCCGCGTTACATAACTT
ACGGTAAATGGCCCGCCTGGCTGACCGCCCAACGACCCCCGCCCATTGACGTCAATAATGACGTATGTTC
CCATAGTAACGCCAATAGGGACTTTCCATTGACGTCAATGGGTGGAGTATTTACGGTAAACTGCCCACTT
GGCAGTACATCAAGTGTATCATATGCCAAGTACGCCCCCTATTGACGTCAATGACGGTAAATGGCCCGCC
TGGCATTATGCCCAGTACATGACCTTATGGGACTTTCCTACTTGGCAGTACATCTACGTATTAGTCATCG
CTATTACCATGGTGATGCGGTTTTGGCAGTACATCAATGGGCGTGGATAGCGGTTTGACTCACGGGGATT
TCCAAGTCTCCACCCCATTGACGTCAATGGGAGTTTGTTTTGGCACCAAAATCAACGGGACTTTCCAAAA
TGTCGTAACAACTCCGCCCCATTGACGCAAATGGGCGGTAGGCGTGTACGGTGGGAGGTCTATATAAGCA
GCGCGTTTTGCCTGTACTGGGTCTCTCTGGTTAGACCAGATCTGAGCCTGGGAGCTCTCTGGCTAACTAG
GGAACCCACTGCTTAAGCCTCAATAAAGCTTGCCTTGAGTGCTTCAAGTAGTGTGTGCCCGTCTGTTGTG
TGACTCTGGTAACTAGAGATCCCTCAGACCCTTTTAGTCAGTGTGGAAAATCTCTAGCAGTGGCGCCCGA
ACAGGGACTTGAAAGCGAAAGGGAAACCAGAGGAGCTCTCTCGACGCAGGACTCGGCTTGCTGAAGCGCG
CACGGCAAGAGGCGAGGGGCGGCGACTGGTGAGTACGCCAAAAATTTTGACTAGCGGAGGCTAGAAGGAG
AGAGATGGGTGCGAGAGCGTCAGTATTAAGCGGGGGAGAATTAGATCGCGATGGGAAAAAATTCGGTTAA
GGCCAGGGGGAAAGAAAAAATATAAATTAAAACATATAGTATGGGCAAGCAGGGAGCTAGAACGATTCGC
AGTTAATCCTGGCCTGTTAGAAACATCAGAAGGCTGTAGACAAATACTGGGACAGCTACAACCATCCCTT
CAGACAGGATCAGAAGAACTTAGATCATTATATAATACAGTAGCAACCCTCTATTGTGTGCATCAAAGGA
TAGAGATAAAAGACACCAAGGAAGCTTTAGACAAGATAGAGGAAGAGCAAAACAAAAGTAAGACCACCGC
ACAGCAAGCGGCCGCTGATCTTCAGACCTGGAGGAGGAGATATGAGGGACAATTGGAGAAGTGAATTATA
TAAATATAAAGTAGTAAAAATTGAACCATTAGGAGTAGCACCCACCAAGGCAAAGAGAAGAGTGGTGCAG
AGAGAAAAAAGAGCAGTGGGAATAGGAGCTTTGTTCCTTGGGTTCTTGGGAGCAGCAGGAAGCACTATGG
GCGCAGCGTCAATGACGCTGACGGTACAGGCCAGACAATTATTGTCTGGTATAGTGCAGCAGCAGAACAA
TTTGCTGAGGGCTATTGAGGCGCAACAGCATCTGTTGCAACTCACAGTCTGGGGCATCAAGCAGCTCCAG
GCAAGAATCCTGGCTGTGGAAAGATACCTAAAGGATCAACAGCTCCTGGGGATTTGGGGTTGCTCTGGAA
AACTCATTTGCACCACTGCTGTGCCTTGGAATGCTAGTTGGAGTAATAAATCTCTGGAACAGATTTGGAA
TCACACGACCTGGATGGAGTGGGACAGAGAAATTAACAATTACACAAGCTTAATACACTCCTTAATTGAA
GAATCGCAAAACCAGCAAGAAAAGAATGAACAAGAATTATTGGAATTAGATAAATGGGCAAGTTTGTGGA
ATTGGTTTAACATAACAAATTGGCTGTGGTATATAAAATTATTCATAATGATAGTAGGAGGCTTGGTAGG
TTTAAGAATAGTTTTTGCTGTACTTTCTATAGTGAATAGAGTTAGGCAGGGATATTCACCATTATCGTTT
CAGACCCACCTCCCAACCCCGAGGGGACCCGACAGGCCCGAAGGAATAGAAGAAGAAGGTGGAGAGAGAG
ACAGAGACAGATCCATTCGATTAGTGAACGGATCGGCACTGCGTGCGCCAATTCTGCAGACAAATGGCAG
TATTCATCCACAATTTTAAAAGAAAAGGGGGGATTGGGGGGTACAGTGCAGGGGAAAGAATAGTAGACAT
AATAGCAACAGACATACAAACTAAAGAATTACAAAAACAAATTACAAAAATTCAAAATTTTCGGGTTTAT
TACAGGGACAGCAGAGATCCAGTTTGGTTAATTAAGGTACCGAGGGCCTATTTCCCATGATTCCTTCATA
TTTGCATATACGATACAAGGCTGTTAGAGAGATAATTAGAATTAATTTGACTGTAAACACAAAGATATTA
GTACAAAATACGTGACGTAGAAAGTAATAATTTCTTGGGTAGTTTGCAGTTTTAAAATTATGTTTTAAAA
TGGACTATCATATGCTTACCGTAACTTGAAAGTATTTCGATTTCTTGGCTTTATATATCTTGTGGAAAGG
ACGAAACACCGCATGGTGCACCGGGCCAGGGTTTTAGAGCTAGAAATAGCAAGTTAAAATAAGGCTAGTC
CGTTATCAACTTGAAAAAGTGGCACCGAGTCGGTGCTTTTTTGAATTCGCTAGCTAGGTCTTGAAAGGAG
TGGGAATTGGCTCCGGTGCCCGTCAGTGGGCAGAGCGCACATCGCCCACAGTCCCCGAGAAGTTGGGGGG
AGGGGTCGGCAATTGATCCGGTGCCTAGAGAAGGTGGCGCGGGGTAAACTGGGAAAGTGATGTCGTGTAC
TGGCTCCGCCTTTTTCCCGAGGGTGGGGGAGAACCGTATATAAGTGCAGTAGTCGCCGTGAACGTTCTTT
TTCGCAACGGGTTTGCCGCCAGAACACAGGACCGGTTCTAGAGCGCTGCCACCATGGACAAGAAGTACAG
CATCGGCCTGGACATCGGCACCAACTCTGTGGGCTGGGCCGTGATCACCGACGAGTACAAGGTGCCCAGC
AAGAAATTCAAGGTGCTGGGCAACACCGACCGGCACAGCATCAAGAAGAACCTGATCGGAGCCCTGCTGT
TCGACAGCGGCGAAACAGCCGAGGCCACCCGGCTGAAGAGAACCGCCAGAAGAAGATACACCAGACGGAA
GAACCGGATCTGCTATCTGCAAGAGATCTTCAGCAACGAGATGGCCAAGGTGGACGACAGCTTCTTCCAC
AGACTGGAAGAGTCCTTCCTGGTGGAAGAGGATAAGAAGCACGAGCGGCACCCCATCTTCGGCAACATCG
TGGACGAGGTGGCCTACCACGAGAAGTACCCCACCATCTACCACCTGAGAAAGAAACTGGTGGACAGCAC
CGACAAGGCCGACCTGCGGCTGATCTATCTGGCCCTGGCCCACATGATCAAGTTCCGGGGCCACTTCCTG
ATCGAGGGCGACCTGAACCCCGACAACAGCGACGTGGACAAGCTGTTCATCCAGCTGGTGCAGACCTACA
ACCAGCTGTTCGAGGAAAACCCCATCAACGCCAGCGGCGTGGACGCCAAGGCCATCCTGTCTGCCAGACT
GAGCAAGAGCAGACGGCTGGAAAATCTGATCGCCCAGCTGCCCGGCGAGAAGAAGAATGGCCTGTTCGGA
AACCTGATTGCCCTGAGCCTGGGCCTGACCCCCAACTTCAAGAGCAACTTCGACCTGGCCGAGGATGCCA
AACTGCAGCTGAGCAAGGACACCTACGACGACGACCTGGACAACCTGCTGGCCCAGATCGGCGACCAGTA
CGCCGACCTGTTTCTGGCCGCCAAGAACCTGTCCGACGCCATCCTGCTGAGCGACATCCTGAGAGTGAAC
ACCGAGATCACCAAGGCCCCCCTGAGCGCCTCTATGATCAAGAGATACGACGAGCACCACCAGGACCTGA
CCCTGCTGAAAGCTCTCGTGCGGCAGCAGCTGCCTGAGAAGTACAAAGAGATTTTCTTCGACCAGAGCAA
GAACGGCTACGCCGGCTACATTGACGGCGGAGCCAGCCAGGAAGAGTTCTACAAGTTCATCAAGCCCATC
CTGGAAAAGATGGACGGCACCGAGGAACTGCTCGTGAAGCTGAACAGAGAGGACCTGCTGCGGAAGCAGC
GGACCTTCGACAACGGCAGCATCCCCCACCAGATCCACCTGGGAGAGCTGCACGCCATTCTGCGGCGGCA
GGAAGATTTTTACCCATTCCTGAAGGACAACCGGGAAAAGATCGAGAAGATCCTGACCTTCCGCATCCCC
TACTACGTGGGCCCTCTGGCCAGGGGAAACAGCAGATTCGCCTGGATGACCAGAAAGAGCGAGGAAACCA
TCACCCCCTGGAACTTCGAGGAAGTGGTGGACAAGGGCGCTTCCGCCCAGAGCTTCATCGAGCGGATGAC
CAACTTCGATAAGAACCTGCCCAACGAGAAGGTGCTGCCCAAGCACAGCCTGCTGTACGAGTACTTCACC
GTGTATAACGAGCTGACCAAAGTGAAATACGTGACCGAGGGAATGAGAAAGCCCGCCTTCCTGAGCGGCG
AGCAGAAAAAGGCCATCGTGGACCTGCTGTTCAAGACCAACCGGAAAGTGACCGTGAAGCAGCTGAAAGA
GGACTACTTCAAGAAAATCGAGTGCTTCGACTCCGTGGAAATCTCCGGCGTGGAAGATCGGTTCAACGCC
TCCCTGGGCACATACCACGATCTGCTGAAAATTATCAAGGACAAGGACTTCCTGGACAATGAGGAAAACG
AGGACATTCTGGAAGATATCGTGCTGACCCTGACACTGTTTGAGGACAGAGAGATGATCGAGGAACGGCT
GAAAACCTATGCCCACCTGTTCGACGACAAAGTGATGAAGCAGCTGAAGCGGCGGAGATACACCGGCTGG
GGCAGGCTGAGCCGGAAGCTGATCAACGGCATCCGGGACAAGCAGTCCGGCAAGACAATCCTGGATTTCC
TGAAGTCCGACGGCTTCGCCAACAGAAACTTCATGCAGCTGATCCACGACGACAGCCTGACCTTTAAAGA
GGACATCCAGAAAGCCCAGGTGTCCGGCCAGGGCGATAGCCTGCACGAGCACATTGCCAATCTGGCCGGC
AGCCCCGCCATTAAGAAGGGCATCCTGCAGACAGTGAAGGTGGTGGACGAGCTCGTGAAAGTGATGGGCC
GGCACAAGCCCGAGAACATCGTGATCGAAATGGCCAGAGAGAACCAGACCACCCAGAAGGGACAGAAGAA
CAGCCGCGAGAGAATGAAGCGGATCGAAGAGGGCATCAAAGAGCTGGGCAGCCAGATCCTGAAAGAACAC
CCCGTGGAAAACACCCAGCTGCAGAACGAGAAGCTGTACCTGTACTACCTGCAGAATGGGCGGGATATGT
ACGTGGACCAGGAACTGGACATCAACCGGCTGTCCGACTACGATGTGGACCATATCGTGCCTCAGAGCTT
TCTGAAGGACGACTCCATCGACAACAAGGTGCTGACCAGAAGCGACAAGAACCGGGGCAAGAGCGACAAC
GTGCCCTCCGAAGAGGTCGTGAAGAAGATGAAGAACTACTGGCGGCAGCTGCTGAACGCCAAGCTGATTA
CCCAGAGAAAGTTCGACAATCTGACCAAGGCCGAGAGAGGCGGCCTGAGCGAACTGGATAAGGCCGGCTT
CATCAAGAGACAGCTGGTGGAAACCCGGCAGATCACAAAGCACGTGGCACAGATCCTGGACTCCCGGATG
AACACTAAGTACGACGAGAATGACAAGCTGATCCGGGAAGTGAAAGTGATCACCCTGAAGTCCAAGCTGG
TGTCCGATTTCCGGAAGGATTTCCAGTTTTACAAAGTGCGCGAGATCAACAACTACCACCACGCCCACGA
CGCCTACCTGAACGCCGTCGTGGGAACCGCCCTGATCAAAAAGTACCCTAAGCTGGAAAGCGAGTTCGTG
TACGGCGACTACAAGGTGTACGACGTGCGGAAGATGATCGCCAAGAGCGAGCAGGAAATCGGCAAGGCTA
CCGCCAAGTACTTCTTCTACAGCAACATCATGAACTTTTTCAAGACCGAGATTACCCTGGCCAACGGCGA
GATCCGGAAGCGGCCTCTGATCGAGACAAACGGCGAAACCGGGGAGATCGTGTGGGATAAGGGCCGGGAT
TTTGCCACCGTGCGGAAAGTGCTGAGCATGCCCCAAGTGAATATCGTGAAAAAGACCGAGGTGCAGACAG
GCGGCTTCAGCAAAGAGTCTATCCTGCCCAAGAGGAACAGCGATAAGCTGATCGCCAGAAAGAAGGACTG
GGACCCTAAGAAGTACGGCGGCTTCGACAGCCCCACCGTGGCCTATTCTGTGCTGGTGGTGGCCAAAGTG
GAAAAGGGCAAGTCCAAGAAACTGAAGAGTGTGAAAGAGCTGCTGGGGATCACCATCATGGAAAGAAGCA
GCTTCGAGAAGAATCCCATCGACTTTCTGGAAGCCAAGGGCTACAAAGAAGTGAAAAAGGACCTGATCAT
CAAGCTGCCTAAGTACTCCCTGTTCGAGCTGGAAAACGGCCGGAAGAGAATGCTGGCCTCTGCCGGCGAA
CTGCAGAAGGGAAACGAACTGGCCCTGCCCTCCAAATATGTGAACTTCCTGTACCTGGCCAGCCACTATG
AGAAGCTGAAGGGCTCCCCCGAGGATAATGAGCAGAAACAGCTGTTTGTGGAACAGCACAAGCACTACCT
GGACGAGATCATCGAGCAGATCAGCGAGTTCTCCAAGAGAGTGATCCTGGCCGACGCTAATCTGGACAAA
GTGCTGTCCGCCTACAACAAGCACCGGGATAAGCCCATCAGAGAGCAGGCCGAGAATATCATCCACCTGT
TTACCCTGACCAATCTGGGAGCCCCTGCCGCCTTCAAGTACTTTGACACCACCATCGACCGGAAGAGGTA
CACCAGCACCAAAGAGGTGCTGGACGCCACCCTGATCCACCAGAGCATCACCGGCCTGTACGAGACACGG
ATCGACCTGTCTCAGCTGGGAGGCGACAAGCGACCTGCCGCCACAAAGAAGGCTGGACAGGCTAAGAAGA
AGAAAGATTACAAAGACGATGACGATAAGGGATCCGGCGCAACAAACTTCTCTCTGCTGAAACAAGCCGG
AGATGTCGAAGAGAATCCTGGACCGACCGAGTACAAGCCCACGGTGCGCCTCGCCA
Features (pLannotate 1.2.2; 33 found; start..end, strand, type, name):
    582..1170    +  misc_feature   WPRE: woodchuck hepatitis virus posttranscriptional regulatory element
   1221..1240    +  misc_feature   cPPT/CTS (fragment): central polypurine tract and central termination sequence of HIV-1
   1242..1475    +  LTR            3' LTR (ΔU3): self-inactivating 3' long terminal repeat (LTR) from HIV-1
   1507..1731    +  polyA_signal   bGH poly(A) signal: bovine growth hormone polyadenylation signal
   1735..1756    +  promoter       SV40 promoter (fragment): SV40 enhancer and early promoter
   1777..2205    +  rep_origin     f1 ori (sequence partly withheld): f1 bacteriophage origin of replication; arrow indicates direction of (+) strand synthesis
   2219..2548    +  promoter       SV40 promoter: SV40 enhancer and early promoter
   2596..2643    +  promoter       EM7 promoter: synthetic bacterial promoter&nbsp
   2662..3036    +  CDS            BleoR: antibiotic-binding protein; Sh ble from Streptoalloteichus hindustanus; confers resistance to bleomycin, phleomycin, and Zeocin™
   3046..3171    +  CDS            ble (fragment): BLE_KLEPN - Experimental evidence at protein level: Swiss-Prot protein existence level 1. Binding protein with a strong affinity to the bleomycin family of antibiotics. Binds to CL990; an antimitotic-antibiotic compound. From Klebsiella pneumoniae.
   3166..3287    +  polyA_signal   SV40 poly(A) signal: SV40 polyadenylation signal
   3358..3380    -  protein_bind   lac operator (fragment): The lac repressor binds to the lac operator to inhibit transcription in E. coli. This inhibition can be relieved by adding lactose or isopropyl-β-D-thiogalactopyranoside (IPTG). lac repressor encoded by lacI
   3384..3414    -  promoter       lac promoter: promoter for the E. coli lac operon
   3429..3450    -  protein_bind   CAP binding site: CAP binding activates transcription in the presence of cAMP. E. coli catabolite activator protein
   3463..3555    -  CDS            lacI (fragment): lac repressor; lacI; The lac repressor binds to the lac operator to inhibit transcription in E. coli. This inhibition can be relieved by adding lactose or isopropyl-β-D-thiogalactopyranoside (IPTG).
   3738..4326    -  rep_origin     ori: high-copy-number ColE1/pMB1/pBR322/pUC origin of replication
   4497..5357    -  CDS            AmpR: β-lactamase; bla; confers resistance to ampicillin, carbenicillin, and related antibiotics
   5358..5462    -  promoter       AmpR promoter: bla
   5521..5573    -  misc_feature   bom (fragment): basis of mobility region from pBR322
   5728..6107    +  enhancer       CMV enhancer: human cytomegalovirus immediate early enhancer
   6108..6307    +  promoter       CMV promoter: human cytomegalovirus (CMV) immediate early promoter
   6325..6505    +  LTR            5' LTR (truncated): truncated 5' long terminal repeat (LTR) from HIV-1
   6552..6677    +  misc_feature   HIV-1 Ψ: packaging signal of human immunodeficiency virus type 1
   6661..7024    +  CDS            HIV-1 gag (fragment): gag protein from human immunodeficiency virus 1; gag
   7170..7403    +  misc_feature   RRE: The Rev response element (RRE) of HIV-1 allows for Rev-dependent mRNA export from the nucleus to the cytoplasm.
   7780..7880    +  CDS            Rev (fragment): human immunodeficiency virus 1 (HIV-1) Rev protein; rev; enhances nuclear export of unspliced and incompletely spliced viral mRNAs
   7930..8047    +  misc_feature   cPPT/CTS: central polypurine tract and central termination sequence of HIV-1
   8098..8338    +  promoter       U6 promoter: RNA polymerase III promoter for human U6 snRNA
   8367..8442    +  misc_RNA       gRNA scaffold: guide RNA scaffold for the Streptococcus pyogenes CRISPR/Cas9 system
   8460..8478    +  CDS            small t antigen (fragment): SV40 (simian virus 40) small t antigen
   8504..8715    +  promoter       EF-1α core promoter: core promoter for human elongation factor EF-1α
   8740..12843   +  CDS            Cas9: Cas9 (Csn1) endonuclease from the Streptococcus pyogenes Type II CRISPR/Cas system generates RNA-guided double strand breaks in DNA
  12981..566     +  CDS            PuroR (fragment) (across the origin): puromycin N-acetyltransferase; pac from Streptomyces; confers resistance to puromycin
