[The description below was written by a language model from this plasmid's Addgene catalogue record and pLannotate feature annotations shown in this document.]
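Description:
pLentiCRISPR_puro_FAM136A_sg1 is an all-in-one lentiviral CRISPR plasmid built on the lentiCRISPR v2 puro backbone and intended to knock out human FAM136A. It is propagated in E. coli through a high-copy ColE1/pUC-type origin with ampicillin selection (AmpR). The backbone also carries an f1 origin and an SV40/EM7-driven bleomycin/Zeocin resistance cassette located outside the viral transfer region. The annotated full sequence is about 13 kb.

The transfer cassette is of the self-inactivating HIV-1 type. A CMV enhancer/promoter is fused to a truncated 5' LTR to drive genomic RNA production in packaging cells. It is followed by the Ψ packaging signal with a partial gag sequence, the Rev response element for nuclear export, the cPPT/CTS, and, at the far end, a WPRE and a ΔU3 3' LTR.

Between these elements sit two expression units. A human U6 RNA polymerase III promoter transcribes the FAM136A-targeting spacer joined to the Streptococcus pyogenes guide RNA scaffold. An EF-1α core promoter drives S. pyogenes Cas9, with the puromycin N-acetyltransferase coding sequence immediately downstream. In the parental backbone design these two are co-expressed from one transcript, although the feature table does not annotate the linker between them.

Once packaged and transduced, the integrated provirus delivers Cas9 and the guide together. Puromycin selection then enriches transduced cells in which Cas9 cuts the FAM136A locus to disrupt the gene. The "sg1" in the name suggests it is one of several guides against this gene. The associated publication concerns genes essential for oxidative phosphorylation and a mitochondrial origin of familial Menière's disease.
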