Addgene plasmid #244877: pLentiCRISPR_puro_FAM136A_sg1
Purpose: Knockout of human FAM136A
Depositing lab: Alexis Jourdain. Depositing organization: Universite de Lausanne (UNIL). Publication: An updated inventory of genes essential for oxidative phosphorylation identifies a mitochondrial origin in familial Meniere's disease. Harhai M, Foged MM, Zarges C, Landoni JC, Chollet S, Simonelli M, Recazens E, Lisci M, Laban N, Manley S, Riemer J, Lopez-Escamez JA, Lysakowski A, Jourdain AA. Cell Rep. 2025 Jul 25;44(8):116069. doi: 10.1016/j.celrep.2025.116069. PubMed 40714634.
Backbone
  Vector backbone: lentiCRISPR v2 puro
  Backbone manufacturer: Feng Zhang (Addgene #52961)
  Vector type: Lentiviral, CRISPR
  Selectable markers: Puromycin
Growth in bacteria
  Bacterial resistance: Ampicillin, 100 μg/mL
  Growth temperature: 37°C
  Growth strain: NEB Stable
  Copy number: High Copy
Gene/Insert
  Gene/Insert name: FAM136A sgRNA
  gRNA/shRNA sequence: GCATGGTGCACCGGGCCAGG
  Species: H. sapiens (human)
  Entrez Gene: FAM136A
  Promoter: U6
  Cloning method: Restriction Enzyme; 5′ cloning site Unknown (unknown if destroyed)
Resource information
  A portion of this plasmid was derived from a plasmid made by: Integrated DNA Technologies
Terms and licenses: Academic/Nonprofit Terms; Industry Terms: Not Available to Industry
How to cite: pLentiCRISPR_puro_FAM136A_sg1 was a gift from Alexis Jourdain (Addgene plasmid # 244877 ; http://n2t.net/addgene:244877 ; RRID:Addgene_244877)
